Addgene plasmid #121764: KY801: pMVP (L3-L2) P2A-eGFP + polyA
Purpose: pMVP L3-L2 entry plasmid, contains eGFP-P2A + polyA for 3- or 4-component MultiSite Gateway Pro assembly. Allows expression of C-term eGFP linked by P2A to gene of interest.
Depositing lab: Christopher Newgard. Depositing organization: Duke University. Publication: Creation of versatile cloning platforms for transgene expression and dCas9-based epigenome editing. Haldeman JM, Conway AE, Arlotto ME, Slentz DH, Muoio DM, Becker TC, Newgard CB. Nucleic Acids Res. 2018 Dec 27. pii: 5264291. doi: 10.1093/nar/gky1286. PubMed 30590691.
Backbone
  Vector backbone: pDONR221 P3-P2
  Backbone manufacturer: Invitrogen
  Backbone size w/o insert (bp): 2555
  Vector type: Synthetic Biology ; pMVP Gateway Entry Plasmid
Growth in bacteria
  Bacterial resistance: Kanamycin, 50 μg/mL
  Growth temperature: 37°C
  Growth strain: DH5alpha
  Copy number: High Copy
Gene/Insert
  Gene/Insert name: P2A-eGFP + polyA
  Species: Synthetic
  Insert size (bp): 1053
  Cloning method: Gateway Cloning
  Sequencing primers: 5′ M13F; 3′ M13R
Terms and licenses: Academic/Nonprofit Terms; Industry Terms: Not Available to Industry
How to cite: KY801: pMVP (L3-L2) P2A-eGFP + polyA was a gift from Christopher Newgard (Addgene plasmid # 121764 ; http://n2t.net/addgene:121764 ; RRID:Addgene_121764)
