[The description below was written by a language model from this plasmid's Addgene catalogue record and pLannotate feature annotations shown in this document.]
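Description:
KY801: pMVP (L3-L2) P2A-eGFP + polyA is a Gateway entry plasmid from the pMVP modular cloning platform, built in the Invitrogen pDONR221 P3-P2 backbone. It is a small (about 3.6 kb) bacterial plasmid that replicates from a high-copy ColE1/pUC-type origin and is selected with kanamycin through an aminoglycoside phosphotransferase gene. As is typical of pDONR-derived vectors, rrnB T1 and T2 transcription terminators lie upstream of the recombination cassette to insulate it from read-through. A T7 promoter and short lacI and lacZα remnants are also annotated in the backbone. They have no stated function in this construct.

The payload is a synthetic insert of roughly 1 kb flanked by attL3 and attL2 recombination sites. It consists of a P2A self-cleaving peptide sequence followed by the mammalian codon-optimized EGFP coding sequence and a bovine growth hormone polyadenylation signal. The feature table does not annotate the P2A explicitly, but the gap between attL3 and the start of EGFP is consistent with its presence there. The plasmid has no promoter for the insert and is not an expression vector in itself. It supplies the terminal module in a three- or four-component MultiSite Gateway Pro LR reaction, where it is joined downstream of entry clones carrying a promoter and a gene of interest and transferred into a destination vector. In the assembled product, the gene of interest and EGFP are transcribed as one message. Ribosomal skipping at P2A yields two separate proteins, so EGFP fluorescence reports transgene expression without a fusion to the protein under study. The bGH signal terminates and polyadenylates the transcript.
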