Features (pLannotate 1.2.2; 11 found; start..end, strand, type, name):
    121..213     +  CDS            lacI (fragment): lac repressor; lacI; The lac repressor binds to the lac operator to inhibit transcription in E. coli. This inhibition can be relieved by adding lactose or isopropyl-β-D-thiogalactopyranoside (IPTG).
    268..295     -  terminator     rrnB T2 terminator: transcription terminator T2 from the E. coli rrnB gene
    427..470     +  terminator     rrnB T1 terminator: Escherichia coli rrnB; transcription terminator T1 from the E. coli rrnB gene
    517..553     -  CDS            lacZα (fragment): LacZα fragment of β-galactosidase; lacZ fragment
    570..665     +  protein_bind   attL3: mutant version of attL; recombination site for the Gateway® LR reaction LR Clonase™
    743..1462    +  CDS            EGFP: the original enhanced GFP (Yang et al., 1996) mammalian codon-optimized
   1504..1615    +  polyA_signal   bGH poly(A) signal: bovine growth hormone polyadenylation signal
   1720..1819    -  protein_bind   attL2: mutant version of attL; recombination site for the Gateway® LR reaction LR Clonase™
   1850..1868    -  promoter       T7 promoter: promoter for bacteriophage T7 RNA polymerase
   2002..2811    +  CDS            KanR: aminoglycoside phosphotransferase; aph(3')-Ia; confers resistance to kanamycin in bacteria or G418 (Geneticin®) in eukaryotes
   2958..3546    +  rep_origin     ori: high-copy-number ColE1/pMB1/pBR322/pUC origin of replication
>Addgene plasmid #121764 | KY801: pMVP (L3-L2) P2A-eGFP + polyA | addgene full sequence | sequence record 237247 | Addgene NGS Result
CTTTCCTGCGTTATCCCCTGATTCTGTGGATAACCGTATTACCGCCTTTGAGTGAGCTGATACCGCTCGC
CGCAGCCGAACGACCGAGCGCAGCGAGTCAGTGAGCGAGGAAGCGGAAGAGCGCCCAATACGCAAACCGC
CTCTCCCCGCGCGTTGGCCGATTCATTAATGCAGCTGGCACGACAGGTTTCCCGACTGGAAAGCGGGCAG
TGAGCGCAACGCAATTAATACGCGTACCGCTAGCCAGGAAGAGTTTGTAGAAACGCAAAAAGGCCATCCG
TCAGGATGGCCTTCTGCTTAGTTTGATGCCTGGCAGTTTATGGCGGGCGTCCTGCCCGCCACCCTCCGGG
CCGTTGCTTCACAACGTTCAAATCCGCTCCCGGCGGATTTGTCCTACTCAGGAGAGCGTTCACCGACAAA
CAACAGATAAAACGAAAGGCCCAGTCTTCCGACTGAGCCTTTCGTTTTATTTGATGCCTGGCAGTTCCCT
ACTCTCGCGTTAACGCTAGCATGGATGTTTTCCCAGTCACGACGTTGTAAAACGACGGCCAGTCTTAAGC
TCGGGCCCCAAATAATGATTTTATTTTGACTGATAGTGACCTGTTCGTTGCAACAAATTGATGAGCAATG
CTTTTTTATAATGCCAACTTTGTATAATAAAGTTGGTGGCGGATCCGGAGCTACTAATTTCTCTCTGTTA
AAGCAGGCAGGAGATGTGGAGGAGAATCCAGGTCCTAAGGGAATGGTGAGCAAGGGCGAGGAGCTGTTCA
CCGGGGTGGTGCCCATCCTGGTCGAGCTGGACGGCGACGTAAACGGCCACAAGTTCAGCGTGTCCGGCGA
GGGCGAGGGCGATGCCACCTACGGCAAGCTGACCCTGAAGTTCATCTGCACCACCGGCAAGCTGCCCGTG
CCCTGGCCCACCCTCGTGACCACCCTGACCTACGGCGTGCAGTGCTTCAGCCGCTACCCCGACCACATGA
AGCAGCACGACTTCTTCAAGTCCGCCATGCCCGAAGGCTACGTCCAGGAGCGCACCATCTTCTTCAAGGA
CGACGGCAACTACAAGACCCGCGCCGAGGTGAAGTTCGAGGGCGACACCCTGGTGAACCGCATCGAGCTG
AAGGGCATCGACTTCAAGGAGGACGGCAACATCCTGGGGCACAAGCTGGAGTACAACTACAACAGCCACA
ACGTCTATATCATGGCCGACAAGCAGAAGAACGGCATCAAGGTGAACTTCAAGATCCGCCACAACATCGA
GGACGGCAGCGTGCAGCTCGCCGACCACTACCAGCAGAACACCCCCATCGGCGACGGCCCCGTGCTGCTG
CCCGACAACCACTACCTGAGCACCCAGTCCGCCCTGAGCAAAGACCCCAACGAGAAGCGCGATCACATGG
TCCTGCTGGAGTTCGTGACCGCCGCCGGGATCACTCTCGGCATGGACGAGCTGTACAAGTAAGAATTCTG
AAGCTTAGCCTAGAGCTCGCTGATCAGCCTCGACTGTGCCTTCTAGTTGCCAGCCATCTGTTGTTTGCCC
CTCCCCCGTGCCTTCCTTGACCCTGGAAGGTGCCACTCCCACTGTCCTTTCCTAATAAAATGAGGAAATT
GCATCGCATTGTCTGAGTAGGTGTCATTCTATTCTGGGGGGTGGGGTGGGGCAGGACAGCAAGGGGGAGG
ATTGGGAAGAGAATAGCAGGCATGCTGGGGAGGTACCTGACCCAGCTTTCTTGTACAAAGTTGGCATTAT
AAGAAAGCATTGCTTATCAATTTGTTGCAACGAACAGGTCACTATCAGTCAAAATAAAATCATTATTTGC
CATCCAGCTGCAGGGCGGCCGCGATATCCCCTATAGTGAGTCGTATTACATGGTCATAGCTGTTTCCTGG
CAGCTCTGGCCCGTGTCTCAAAATCTCTGATGTTACATTGCACAAGATAAAAATATATCATCATGAACAA
TAAAACTGTCTGCTTACATAAACAGTAATACAAGGGGTGTTATGAGCCATATTCAACGGGAAACGTCGAG
GCCGCGATTAAATTCCAACATGGATGCTGATTTATATGGGTATAAATGGGCTCGCGATAATGTCGGGCAA
TCAGGTGCGACAATCTATCGCTTGTATGGGAAGCCCGATGCGCCAGAGTTGTTTCTGAAACATGGCAAAG
GTAGCGTTGCCAATGATGTTACAGATGAGATGGTCAGACTAAACTGGCTGACGGAATTTATGCCTCTTCC
GACCATCAAGCATTTTATCCGTACTCCTGATGATGCATGGTTACTCACCACTGCGATCCCCGGAAAAACA
GCATTCCAGGTATTAGAAGAATATCCTGATTCAGGTGAAAATATTGTTGATGCGCTGGCAGTGTTCCTGC
GCCGGTTGCATTCGATTCCTGTTTGTAATTGTCCTTTTAACAGCGATCGCGTATTTCGTCTCGCTCAGGC
GCAATCACGAATGAATAACGGTTTGGTTGATGCGAGTGATTTTGATGACGAGCGTAATGGCTGGCCTGTT
GAACAAGTCTGGAAAGAAATGCATAAACTTTTGCCATTCTCACCGGATTCAGTCGTCACTCATGGTGATT
TCTCACTTGATAACCTTATTTTTGACGAGGGGAAATTAATAGGTTGTATTGATGTTGGACGAGTCGGAAT
CGCAGACCGATACCAGGATCTTGCCATCCTATGGAACTGCCTCGGTGAGTTTTCTCCTTCATTACAGAAA
CGGCTTTTTCAAAAATATGGTATTGATAATCCTGATATGAATAAATTGCAGTTTCATTTGATGCTCGATG
AGTTTTTCTAATCAGAATTGGTTAATTGGTTGTAACACTGGCAGAGCATTACGCTGACTTGACGGGACGG
CGCAAGCTCATGACCAAAATCCCTTAACGTGAGTTACGCGTCGTTCCACTGAGCGTCAGACCCCGTAGAA
AAGATCAAAGGATCTTCTTGAGATCCTTTTTTTCTGCGCGTAATCTGCTGCTTGCAAACAAAAAAACCAC
CGCTACCAGCGGTGGTTTGTTTGCCGGATCAAGAGCTACCAACTCTTTTTCCGAAGGTAACTGGCTTCAG
CAGAGCGCAGATACCAAATACTGTTCTTCTAGTGTAGCCGTAGTTAGGCCACCACTTCAAGAACTCTGTA
GCACCGCCTACATACCTCGCTCTGCTAATCCTGTTACCAGTGGCTGCTGCCAGTGGCGATAAGTCGTGTC
TTACCGGGTTGGACTCAAGACGATAGTTACCGGATAAGGCGCAGCGGTCGGGCTGAACGGGGGGTTCGTG
CACACAGCCCAGCTTGGAGCGAACGACCTACACCGAACTGAGATACCTACAGCGTGAGCTATGAGAAAGC
GCCACGCTTCCCGAAGGGAGAAAGGCGGACAGGTATCCGGTAAGCGGCAGGGTCGGAACAGGAGAGCGCA
CGAGGGAGCTTCCAGGGGGAAACGCCTGGTATCTTTATAGTCCTGTCGGGTTTCGCCACCTCTGACTTGA
GCGTCGATTTTTGTGATGCTCGTCAGGGGGGCGGAGCCTATGGAAAAACGCCAGCAACGCGGCCTTTTTA
CGGTTCCTGGCCTTTTGCTGGCCTTTTGCTCACATGTT
